>Addgene plasmid #111545 | 5XUAS IVS CsChrimson tdtomato_tr | depositor full sequence | sequence record 209457 | Full Sequence
GACTCAGGTGGCACTTTTCGGGGAAATGTGCGCGGAACCCCTATTTGTTTATTTTTCTAAATACATTCAA
ATATGTATCCGCTCATGAGACAATAACCCTGATAAATGCTTCAATAATATTGAAAAAGGAAGAGTATGAG
TATTCAACATTTCCGTGTCGCCCTTATTCCCTTTTTTGCGGCATTTTGCCTTCCTGTTTTTGCTCACCCA
GAAACGCTGGTGAAAGTAAAAGATGCTGAAGATCAGTTGGGTGCACGAGTGGGTTACATCGAACTGGATC
TCAACAGCGGTAAGATCCTTGAGAGTTTTCGCCCCGAAGAACGTTTTCCAATGATGAGCACTTTTAAAGT
TCTGCTATGTGGCGCGGTATTATCCCGTATTGACGCCGGGCAAGAGCAACTCGGTCGCCGCATACACTAT
TCTCAGAATGACTTGGTTGAGTACTCACCAGTCACAGAAAAGCATCTTACGGATGGCATGACAGTAAGAG
AATTATGCAGTGCTGCCATAACCATGAGTGATAACACTGCGGCCAACTTACTTCTGACAACGATCGGAGG
ACCGAAGGAGCTAACCGCTTTTTTGCACAACATGGGGGATCATGTAACTCGCCTTGATCGTTGGGAACCG
GAGCTGAATGAAGCCATACCAAACGACGAGCGTGACACCACGATGCCTGTAGCAATGGCAACAACGTTGC
GCAAACTATTAACTGGCGAACTACTTACTCTAGCTTCCCGGCAACAATTAATAGACTGGATGGAGGCGGA
TAAAGTTGCAGGACCACTTCTGCGCTCGGCCCTTCCGGCTGGCTGGTTTATTGCTGATAAATCTGGAGCC
GGTGAGCGTGGGTCTCGCGGTATCATTGCAGCACTGGGGCCAGATGGTAAGCCCTCCCGTATCGTAGTTA
TCTACACGACGGGGAGTCAGGCAACTATGGATGAACGAAATAGACAGATCGCTGAGATAGGTGCCTCACT
GATTAAGCATTGGTAACTGTCAGACCAAGTTTACTCATATATACTTTAGATTGATTTAAAACTTCATTTT
TAATTTAAAAGGATCTAGGTGAAGATCCTTTTTGATAATCTCATGACCAAAATCCCTTAACGTGAGTTTT
CGTTCCACTGAGCGTCAGACCCCGTAGAAAAGATCAAAGGATCTTCTTGAGATCCTTTTTTTCTGCGCGT
AATCTGCTGCTTGCAAACAAAAAAACCACCGCTACCAGCGGTGGTTTGTTTGCCGGATCAAGAGCTACCA
ACTCTTTTTCCGAAGGTAACTGGCTTCAGCAGAGCGCAGATACCAAATACTGTTCTTCTAGTGTAGCCGT
AGTTAGGCCACCACTTCAAGAACTCTGTAGCACCGCCTACATACCTCGCTCTGCTAATCCTGTTACCAGT
GGCTGCTGCCAGTGGCGATAAGTCGTGTCTTACCGGGTTGGACTCAAGACGATAGTTACCGGATAAGGCG
CAGCGGTCGGGCTGAACGGGGGGTTCGTGCACACAGCCCAGCTTGGAGCGAACGACCTACACCGAACTGA
GATACCTACAGCGTGAGCTATGAGAAAGCGCCACGCTTCCCGAAGGGAGAAAGGCGGACAGGTATCCGGT
AAGCGGCAGGGTCGGAACAGGAGAGCGCACGAGGGAGCTTCCAGGGGGAAACGCCTGGTATCTTTATAGT
CCTGTCGGGTTTCGCCACCTCTGACTTGAGCGTCGATTTTTGTGATGCTCGTCAGGGGGGCGGAGCCTAT
GGAAAAACGCCAGCAACGCGGCCTTTTTACGGTTCCTGGCCTTTTGCTGGCCTTTTGCTCACATGTTACC
GTCGACGATGTAGGTCACGGTCTCGAAGCCGCGGTGCGGGTGCCAGGGCGTGCCCTTGGGCTCCCCGGGC
GCGTACTCCACCTCACCCATCTGGTCCATCATGATGAACGGGTCGAGGTGGCGGTAGTTGATCCCGGCGA
ACGCGCGGCGCACCGGGAAGCCCTCGCCCTCGAAACCGCTGGGCGCGGTGGTCACGGTGAGCACGGGACG
TGCGACGGCGTCGGCGGGTGCGGATACGCGGGGCAGCGTCAGCGGGTTCTCGACGGTCACGGCGGGCATG
TCGACAAGCCGAACATATGGGCGCGCCTAGTATGTATGTAAGTTAATAAAACCCATTTTTGCGGAAAGTA
GATAAAAAAAACATTTTTTTTTTTTACTGCACTGGATATCATTGAACTTATCTGATCAGTTTTAAATTTA
CTTCGATCCAAGGGTATTTGATGTACCAGGTTCTTTCGATTACCTCTCACTCAAAATGACATTCCACTCA
AAGTCAGCGCTGTTTGCCTCCTTCTCTGTCCACAGAAATATCGCCGTCTCTTTCGCCGCTGCGTCCGCTA
TCTCTTTCGCCACCGTTTGTAGCGTTACGTAGCGTCAATGTCCGCCTTCAGTTGCATTTTGTCAGCGGTT
TCGTGACGAAGCTCCAAGCGGTTTACGCCATCAATTAAACACAAAGTGCTGTGCCAAAACTCCTCTCGCT
TCTTATTTTTGTTTGTTTTTTGAGTGATTGGGGTGGTGATTGGTTTTGGGTGGGTAAGCAGGGGAAAGTG
TGAAAAATCCCGGCAATGGGCCAAGAGGATCAGGAGCTATTAATTCGCGGAGGCAGCAAACACCCATCTG
CCGAGCATCTGAACAATGTGAGTAGTACATGTGCATACATCTTAAGTTCACTTGATCTATAGGAACTGCG
ATTGCAACATCAAATTGTATGCGGCGTGAGAACTGCGACCCACAAAAATCCCAAACCGCAATTGCACAAA
CAAATAGTGACACGAAACAGATTATTCTGGTAGCTGTTCTCGCTATATAAGACAATTTTTGAGATCATAT
CATGATCAAGACATCTAAAGGCATTCATTTTCGACTATATTCTTTTTTACAAAAAATATAACAACCAGAT
ATTTTAAGCTGATCCTAGATGCACAAAAAATAAATAAAAGTATAAACCTACTTCGTAGGATACTTCGGGG
TACTTTTTGTTCGGGGTTAGATGAGCATAACGCTAGTAGTTGATATTTGAGATCCCCTATCATTGCAGGG
TGACAGCGGAGCGGCTTCGCAGAGCTGCATTAACCAGGGCTTCGGGCAGGCCAAAAACTACGGCACGCTC
CGGCCACCCAGTCCGCCGGAGGACTCCGGTTCAGGGAGCGGCCAACTAGCCGAGAACCTCACCTATGCCT
GGCACAATATGGACATCTTTGGGGCGGTCAATCAGCCGGGCTCCGGATGGCGGCAGCTGGTCAACCGGAC
ACGCGGACTATTCTGCAACGAGCGACACATACCGGCGCCCAGGAAACATTTGCTCAAGAACGGTGAGTTT
CTATTCGCAGTCGGCTGATCTGTGTGAAATCTTAATAAAGGGTCCAATTACCAATTTGAAACTCAGTTTG
CGGCGTGGCCTATCCGGGCGAACTTTTGGCCGTGATGGGCAGTTCCGGTGCCGGAAAGACGACCCTGCTG
AATGCCCTTGCCTTTCGATCGCCGCAGGGCATCCAAGTATCGCCATCCGGGATGCGACTGCTCAATGGCC
AACCTGTGGACGCCAAGGAGATGCAGGCCAGGTGCGCCTATGTCCAGCAGGATGACCTCTTTATCGGCTC
CCTAACGGCCAGGGAACACCTGATTTTCCAAGCCATGGTGCGGATGCCACGACATCTGACCTATCGGCAG
CGAGTGGCCCGCGTGGATCAGGTGATCCAGGAGCTTTCGCTCAGCAAATGTCAGCACACGATCATCGGTG
TGCCCGGCAGGGTGAAAGGTCTGTCCGGCGGAGAAAGGAAGCGTCTGGCATTCGCCTCCGAGGCTCTAAC
CGATCCGCCGCTTCTGATCTGCGATGAGCCCACCTCCGGACTGGACTCCTTTACCGCCCACAGCGTCGTC
CAGGTGCTGAAGAAGCTGTCGCAGAAGGGCAAGACCGTCATCCTGACCATTCATCAGCCGTCTTCCGAGC
TGTTTGAGCTCTTTGACAAGATCCTTCTGATGGCCGAGGGCAGGGTAGCTTTCTTGGGCACTCCCAGCGA
AGCCGTCGACTTCTTTTCCTAGTGAGTTCGATGTGTTTATTAAGGGTATCTAGTATTACATAACATCTCA
ACTCCTATCCAGCGTGGGTGCCCAGTGTCCTACCAACTACAATCCGGCGGACTTTTACGTACAGGTGTTG
GCCGTTGTGCCCGGACGGGAGATCGAGTCCCGTGATCGGATCGCCAAGATATGCGACAATTTTGCCATTA
GCAAAGTAGCCCGGGATATGGAGCAGTTGTTGGCCACCAAAAATCTGGAGAAGCCACTGGAGCAGCCGGA
GAATGGGTACACCTACAAGGCCACCTGGTTCATGCAGTTCCGGGCGGTCCTGTGGCGATCCTGGCTGTCG
GTGCTCAAGGAACCACTCCTCGTAAAAGTGCGACTTATTCAGACAACGGTGAGTGGTTCCAGTGGAAACA
AATGATATAACGCTTACAATTCTTGGAAACAAATTCGCTAGATTTTAGATAGAATTGCCTGATTCCACAC
CCTTCTTAGTTTTTTTCAATGAGATGTATAGTTTATAGTTTTGCAGAAGATAAATAAATTTCATTTAACT
CGCGAATATTAATGAGATGCGAGTAACATTTTAATTTGCAGATGGTTGCCATCTTGATTGGCCTCATCTT
TTTGGGCCAACAACTCACGCAAGTGGGTGTGATGAATATCAACGGAGCCATCTTCCTCTTCCTGACCAAC
ATGACCTTTCAAAACGTCTTTGCCACGATAAATGTAAGTCATGTTTAGAATACATTTGCATTTCAATAAT
TTACTAACTTTCTAATGAATCGATTCGATTTAGGTGTTCACCTCAGAGCTGCCAGTTTTTATGAGGGAGG
CCCGAAGTCGACTTTATCGCTGTGACACATACTTTCTGGGCAAAACGATTGCCGAATTGCCGCTTTTTCT
CACAGTGCCACTGGTCTTCACGGCGATTGCCTATCCGATGATCGGACTGCGGGCCGGAGTGCTGCACTTC
TTCAACTGCCTGGCGCTGGTCACTCTGGTGGCCAATGTGTCAACGTCCTTCGGATATCTAATATCCTGCG
CCAGCTCCTCGACCTCGATGGCGCTGTCTGTGGGTCCGCCGGTTATCATACCATTCCTGCTCTTTGGCGG
CTTCTTCTTGAACTCGGGCTCGGTGCCAGTATACCTCAAATGGTTGTCGTACCTCTCATGGTTCCGTTAC
GCCAACGAGGGTCTGCTGATTAACCAATGGGCGGACGTGGAGCCGGGCGAAATTAGCTGCACATCGTCGA
ACACCACGTGCCCCAGTTCGGGCAAGGTCATCCTGGAGACGCTTAACTTCTCCGCCGCCGATCTGCCGCT
GGACTACGTGGGTCTGGCCATTCTCATCGTGAGCTTCCGGGTGCTCGCATATCTGGCTCTAAGACTTCGG
GCCCGACGCAAGGAGTAGCCGACATATATCCGAAATAACTGCTTGTTTTTTTTTTTTACCATTATTACCA
TCGTGTTTACTGTTTATTGCCCCCTCAAAAAGCTAATGTAATTATATTTGTGCCAATAAAAACAAGATAT
GACCTATAGAATACAAGTATTTCCCCTTCGAACATCCCCACAAGTAGACTTTGGATTTGTCTTCTAACCA
AAAGACTTACACACCTGCATACCTTACATCAAAAACTCGTTTATCGCTACATAAAACACCGGGATATATT
TTTTATATACATACTTTTCAAATCGCGCGCCCTCTTCATAATTCACCTCCACCACACCACGTTTCGTAGT
TGCTCTTTCGCTGTCTCCCACCCGCTCTCCGCAACACATTCACCTTTTGTTCGACGACCTTGGAGCGACT
GTCGTTAGTTCCGCGCGATTCGGTTCGCTCAAATGGTTCCGAGTGGTTCATTTCGTCTCAATAGAAATTA
GTAATAAATATTTGTATGTACAATTTATTTGCTCCAATATATTTGTATATATTTCCCTCACAGCTATATT
TATTCTAATTTAATATTATGACTTTTTAAGGTAATTTTTTGTGACCTGTTCGGAGTGATTAGCGTTACAA
TTTGAACTGAAAGTGACATCCAGTGTTTGTTCCTTGTGTAGATGCATCTCAAAAAAATGGTGGGCATAAT
AGTGTTGTTTATATATATCAAAAATAACAACTATAATAATAAGAATACATTTAATTTAGAAAATGCTTGG
ATTTCACTGGAACTAGGGCGCGCCTCCGGAACATAATGGTGCAGGGCGCTGACTTCCGCGTTTCCAGACT
TTACGAAACACGGAAACCGAAGACCATTCATGTTGTTGCTCAGGTCGCAGACGTTTTGCAGCAGCAGTCG
CTTCACGTTCGCTCGCGTATCGGTGATTCATTCTGCTAACCAGTAAGGCAACCCCGCCAGCCTAGCCGGG
TCCTCAACGACAGGAGCACGATCATGCGCACCCGTGGCCAGGGCCGCAAGCTCTAGTGCATGCCTGCAGG
TCGGAGTACTGTCCTCCGAGCGGAGTACTGTCCTCCGAGCGGAGTACTGTCCTCCGAGCGGAGTACTGTC
CTCCGAGCGGAGTACTGTCCTCCGAGCGGAGACTCTAGCGACGTCGAGCGCCGGAGTATAAATAGAGGCG
CTTCGTCTACGGAGCGACAATTCAATTCAAACAAGCAAAGTGAACACGTCGCTAAGCGAAAGCTAAGCAA
ATAAACAAGCGCAGCTGAACAAGCTAAACAATCTGCAGTAAAGTGCAAGTTAAAGTGAATCAATTAAAAG
TAACCAGCAACCAAGTAAATCAACTGCAACTACTGAAATCTGCCAAGAAGTAATTATTGAATACAAGAAG
AGAACTCTGAATAGATCTAAAAGGTAGGTTCAACCACTGATGCCTAGGCACACCGAAACGACTAACCCTA
ATTCTTATCCTTTACTTCAGGCGGCCGCGGCTCGAGCAAAATGAGCAGACTGGTCGCCGCTTCTTGGCTG
CTGGCTCTCCTCCTCTGCGGAATTACCAGCACAACAACAGCCTCTAGCGCCCCAGCAGCTTCTTCTACAG
ACGGAACAGCCGCCGCAGCAGTGTCTCACTACGCCATGAACGGCTTCGACGAGCTGGCTAAAGGAGCCGT
GGTGCCAGAAGACCACTTTGTCTGCGGACCAGCCGACAAGTGCTATTGCTCCGCTTGGCTGCACAGCAGA
GGCACACCAGGAGAAAAGATCGGCGCCCAGGTCTGCCAGTGGATTGCTTTCAGCATCGCCATCGCCCTGC
TGACATTCTACGGCTTCAGCGCCTGGAAGGCCACTTGCGGTTGGGAGGAGGTCTACGTCTGTTGCGTCGA
GGTGCTGTTCGTGACCCTGGAGATCTTCAAGGAGTTCAGCAGCCCCGCCACAGTGTACCTGTCTACCGGC
AACCACGCCTATTGCCTGCGCTACTTCGAGTGGCTGCTGTCTTGCCCCGTGATCCTGATCAAGCTGAGCA
ACCTGAGCGGCCTGAAGAACGACTACAGCAAGCGGACCATGGGCCTGATCGTGTCTTGCGTGGGAATGAT
CGTGTTCGGCATGGCCGCAGGACTGGCTACCGATTGGCTCAAGTGGCTGCTGTATATCGTGTCTTGCATC
TACGGCGGCTACATGTACTTCCAGGCCGCCAAGTGCTACGTGGAAGCCAACCACAGCGTGCCTAAAGGCC
ATTGCCGCATGGTCGTGAAGCTGATGGCCTACGCTTACTTCGCCTCTTGGGGCAGCTACCCAATCCTCTG
GGCAGTGGGACCAGAAGGACTGCTGAAGCTGAGCCCTTACGCCAACAGCATCGGCCACAGCATCTGCGAC
ATCATCGCCAAGGAGTTTTGGACCTTCCTGGCCCACCACCTGAGGATCAAGATCCACGAGCACATCCTGA
TCCACGGCGACATCCGGAAGACCACCAAGATGGAGATCGGAGGCGAGGAGGTGGAAGTGGAAGAGTTCGT
GGAGGAGGAGGACGAGGACACAGTGGCGATCGCTGCTGCCGCCGCGGCGGCCAAGAGCAGGATCACCAGC
GAGGGCGAGTACATCCCCCTGGACCAGATCGACATCAACGGAGGTTCAGGCGGAACCGGTGTTAGCAAGG
GTGAAGAGGTGATTAAAGAGTTTATGCGTTTTAAAGTACGCATGGAGGGTAGCATGAACGGTCATGAGTT
TGAGATCGAGGGCGAAGGCGAAGGTCGTCCGTACGAGGGTACGCAGACCGCTAAACTGAAAGTAACCAAA
GGCGGTCCTCTGCCGTTCGCGTGGGACATCCTGTCCCCGCAGTTTATGTATGGTTCCAAGGCCTACGTCA
AACACCCAGCCGATATCCCGGACTACAAGAAGCTGTCTTTCCCGGAGGGTTTCAAGTGGGAGCGTGTAAT
GAACTTTGAGGACGGTGGCCTGGTTACCGTCACCCAGGATAGCTCTCTGCAAGATGGCACCCTGATCTAC
AAGGTGAAGATGCGTGGTACGAACTTTCCGCCGGATGGCCCGGTGATGCAGAAAAAGACGATGGGATGGG
AAGCATCTACCGAGCGCCTGTATCCGCGTGACGGTGTTCTGAAAGGTGAGATCCACCAGGCGCTGAAACT
GAAGGACGGCGGTCACTACCTGGTTGAATTTAAGACGATCTATATGGCTAAAAAGCCGGTTCAACTGCCA
GGTTACTACTACGTGGACACCAAACTGGATATCACGTCTCACAACGAAGATTATACCATCGTCGAACAGT
ATGAACGTAGCGAGGGCCGTCACCACCTGTTCCTGGGCCACGGTACTGGTTCTACGGGTTCTGGTTCCTC
TGGCACTGCGTCTTCCGAAGACAACAACATGGCGGTGATCAAAGAGTTCATGAGGTTCAAAGTACGTATG
GAAGGTTCTATGAACGGCCATGAGTTCGAGATTGAAGGTGAGGGCGAGGGTCGCCCATACGAGGGCACTC
AGACCGCAAAGCTGAAAGTTACCAAAGGTGGCCCACTGCCTTTTGCGTGGGATATCCTGTCTCCGCAGTT
CATGTACGGTTCCAAAGCCTACGTAAAACACCCGGCAGACATCCCGGATTACAAAAAGCTGTCCTTCCCA
GAGGGCTTCAAATGGGAACGTGTTATGAATTTCGAAGATGGCGGCCTGGTCACTGTTACGCAGGACAGCA
GCCTGCAAGACGGTACTCTGATTTACAAAGTGAAAATGCGTGGCACTAACTTCCCGCCTGACGGTCCAGT
AATGCAGAAGAAAACTATGGGCTGGGAAGCTAGCACCGAACGTCTGTACCCGCGCGACGGTGTGCTGAAA
GGCGAGATTCACCAGGCCCTGAAGCTGAAGGATGGTGGTCACTATCTGGTTGAGTTCAAAACTATCTACA
TGGCAAAAAAGCCTGTACAACTGCCGGGCTATTACTACGTTGACACTAAACTGGACATCACCTCCCACAA
CGAGGATTATACTATTGTTGAACAGTACGAGCGTTCTGAAGGTCGCCATCATCTGTTTCTGTATGGTATG
GACGAACTGTATAAATTCTGCTACGAGAACGAGGTGTAATCTAGAGGATCTTTGTGAAGGAACCTTACTT
CTGTGGTGTGACATAATTGGACAAACTACCTACAGAGATTTAAAGCTCTAAGGTAAATATAAAATTTTTA
AGTGTATAATGTGTTAAACTACTGATTCTAATTGTTTGTGTATTTTAGATTCCAACCTATGGAACTGATG
AATGGGAGCAGTGGTGGAATGCCTTTAATGAGGAAAACCTGTTTTGCTCAGAAGAAATGCCATCTAGTGA
TGATGAGGCTACTGCTGACTCTCAACATTCTACTCCTCCAAAAAAGAAGAGAAAGGTAGAAGACCCCAAG
GACTTTCCTTCAGAATTGCTAAGTTTTTTGAGTCATGCTGTGTTTAGTAATAGAACTCTTGCTTGCTTTG
CTATTTACACCACAAAGGAAAAAGCTGCACTGCTATACAAGAAAATTATGGAAAAATATTTGATGTATAG
TGCCTTGACTAGAGATCATAATCAGCCATACCACATTTGTAGAGGTTTTACTTGCTTTAAAAAACCTCCC
ACACCTCCCCCTGAACCTGAAACATAAAATGAATGCAATTGTTGTTGTTAACTTGTTTATTGCAGCTTAT
AATGGTTACAAATAAAGCAATAGCATCACAAATTTCACAAATAAAGCATTTTTTTCACTGCATTCTAGTT
GTGGTTTGTCCAAACTCATCAATGTATCTTATCATGTCTGGATCGATCTGGCCGGCCGTTTAAACGAATT
CTTGAAGACGAAAGGGCCTCGTGATACGCCTATTTTTATAGGTTAATGTCATGATAATAATGGTTTCTTA
Features (pLannotate 1.2.2; 19 found; start..end, strand, type, name):
     31..135     +  promoter       AmpR promoter: bla
    136..996     +  CDS            AmpR: β-lactamase; bla; confers resistance to ampicillin, carbenicillin, and related antibiotics
   1167..1755    +  rep_origin     ori: high-copy-number ColE1/pMB1/pBR322/pUC origin of replication
   1842..1911    +  protein_bind   attB: attB site for the φC31 integrase (Groth et al., 2000) phage φC31 integrase
   2606..5478    +  CDS            mini-white: Drosophila white gene eye color pigment; white; This is a modified version of the white gene lacking part of the first intron.
   6251..6406    +  CDS            YPB1_ECOLX (fragment): Protein predicted: Swiss-Prot protein existence level 4. From Escherichia coli.
   6497..6513    -  misc_feature   MCS (fragment): pUC18/19 multiple cloning site
   6512..6606    +  protein_bind   5X UAS: five tandem copies of the "ScaI site" 17-mer CGGAGTACTGTCCTCCG, an upstream activating sequence (UAS) that efficiently binds yeast Gal4 (Webster et al., 1988; Pfeiffer et al., 2010) GAL4
   6631..6869    +  promoter       hsp70 promoter: Drosophila melanogaster hsp70Bb promoter
   6884..6950    +  intron         Mhc intron: modified Drosophila myosin heavy chain intron 16 (Pfeiffer et al., 2010)
   7193..8005    +  CDS            Chrimson (fragment): red light-drivable channelrhodopsin from Chlamydomonas noctigama (Klapoetke et al., 2014)
   8033..8095    +  CDS            KCNJ2 (fragment): KCNJ2_HUMAN - Also known as IRK1. Experimental evidence at protein level: Swiss-Prot protein existence level 1. Probably participates in establishing action potential waveform and excitability of neuronal and muscle tissues. Inward rectifier potassium channels are characterized by a greater tendency to allow potassium to flow into the cell rather than out of it. Their voltage dependence is regulated by the concentration of extracellular potassium; as external potassium is raised, the voltage range of the channel opening shifts to more positive voltages. The inward rectification is mainly due t
   8111..9535    +  CDS            tdTomato: tdTomato is a basic (constitutively fluorescent) orange fluorescent protein published in 2004, derived from Discosoma sp.. It is reported to be a somewhat slowly-maturing tandem dimer with low acid sensitivity.
   9567..9641    +  CDS            small t antigen (fragment): SV40 (simian virus 40) small t antigen
   9643..9708    +  intron         small t intron: SV40 (simian virus 40) small t antigen intron
   9838..9858    +  CDS            SV40 NLS: nuclear localization signal of SV40 (simian virus 40) large T antigen
   9865..9999    +  CDS            LT_POVHA (fragment): Protein inferred from homology: Swiss-Prot protein existence level 3. Isoform large T antigen is a key early protein essential for both driving viral replication and inducing cellular transformation. Plays a role in viral genome replication by driving entry of quiescent cells into the cell cycle and by autoregulating the synthesis of viral early mRNA. Displays highly oncogenic activities by corrupting the host cellular checkpoint mechanisms that guard cell division and the transcription, replication, and repair of DNA. Participates in the modulation of cellular gene expression preceeding viral
  10024..10107   +  CDS            large T antigen (fragment): large T antigen from SV40 (simian virus 40)
  10130..10264   +  polyA_signal   SV40 poly(A) signal: SV40 polyadenylation signal
