>Addgene plasmid #111545 | 5XUAS IVS CsChrimson tdtomato_tr | addgene full sequence | sequence record 213987 | Addgene NGS Result
GACTCAGGTGGCACTTTTCGGGGAAATGTGCGCGGAACCCCTATTTGTTTATTTTTCTAAATACATTCAA
ATATGTATCCGCTCATGAGACAATAACCCTGATAAATGCTTCAATAATATTGAAAAAGGAAGAGTATGAG
TATTCAACATTTCCGTGTCGCCCTTATTCCCTTTTTTGCGGCATTTTGCCTTCCTGTTTTTGCTCACCCA
GAAACGCTGGTGAAAGTAAAAGATGCTGAAGATCAGTTGGGTGCACGAGTGGGTTACATCGAACTGGATC
TCAACAGCGGTAAGATCCTTGAGAGTTTTCGCCCCGAAGAACGTTTTCCAATGATGAGCACTTTTAAAGT
TCTGCTATGTGGCGCGGTATTATCCCGTATTGACGCCGGGCAAGAGCAACTCGGTCGCCGCATACACTAT
TCTCAGAATGACTTGGTTGAGTACTCACCAGTCACAGAAAAGCATCTTACGGATGGCATGACAGTAAGAG
AATTATGCAGTGCTGCCATAACCATGAGTGATAACACTGCGGCCAACTTACTTCTGACAACGATCGGAGG
ACCGAAGGAGCTAACCGCTTTTTTGCACAACATGGGGGATCATGTAACTCGCCTTGATCGTTGGGAACCG
GAGCTGAATGAAGCCATACCAAACGACGAGCGTGACACCACGATGCCTGTAGCAATGGCAACAACGTTGC
GCAAACTATTAACTGGCGAACTACTTACTCTAGCTTCCCGGCAACAATTAATAGACTGGATGGAGGCGGA
TAAAGTTGCAGGACCACTTCTGCGCTCGGCCCTTCCGGCTGGCTGGTTTATTGCTGATAAATCTGGAGCC
GGTGAGCGTGGGTCTCGCGGTATCATTGCAGCACTGGGGCCAGATGGTAAGCCCTCCCGTATCGTAGTTA
TCTACACGACGGGGAGTCAGGCAACTATGGATGAACGAAATAGACAGATCGCTGAGATAGGTGCCTCACT
GATTAAGCATTGGTAACTGTCAGACCAAGTTTACTCATATATACTTTAGATTGATTTAAAACTTCATTTT
TAATTTAAAAGGATCTAGGTGAAGATCCTTTTTGATAATCTCATGACCAAAATCCCTTAACGTGAGTTTT
CGTTCCACTGAGCGTCAGACCCCGTAGAAAAGATCAAAGGATCTTCTTGAGATCCTTTTTTTCTGCGCGT
AATCTGCTGCTTGCAAACAAAAAAACCACCGCTACCAGCGGTGGTTTGTTTGCCGGATCAAGAGCTACCA
ACTCTTTTTCCGAAGGTAACTGGCTTCAGCAGAGCGCAGATACCAAATACTGTTCTTCTAGTGTAGCCGT
AGTTAGGCCACCACTTCAAGAACTCTGTAGCACCGCCTACATACCTCGCTCTGCTAATCCTGTTACCAGT
GGCTGCTGCCAGTGGCGATAAGTCGTGTCTTACCGGGTTGGACTCAAGACGATAGTTACCGGATAAGGCG
CAGCGGTCGGGCTGAACGGGGGGTTCGTGCACACAGCCCAGCTTGGAGCGAACGACCTACACCGAACTGA
GATACCTACAGCGTGAGCTATGAGAAAGCGCCACGCTTCCCGAAGGGAGAAAGGCGGACAGGTATCCGGT
AAGCGGCAGGGTCGGAACAGGAGAGCGCACGAGGGAGCTTCCAGGGGGAAACGCCTGGTATCTTTATAGT
CCTGTCGGGTTTCGCCACCTCTGACTTGAGCGTCGATTTTTGTGATGCTCGTCAGGGGGGCGGAGCCTAT
GGAAAAACGCCAGCAACGCGGCCTTTTTACGGTTCCTGGCCTTTTGCTGGCCTTTTGCTCACATGTTACC
GTCGACGATGTAGGTCACGGTCTCGAAGCCGCGGTGCGGGTGCCAGGGCGTGCCCTTGGGCTCCCCGGGC
GCGTACTCCACCTCACCCATCTGGTCCATCATGATGAACGGGTCGAGGTGGCGGTAGTTGATCCCGGCGA
ACGCGCGGCGCACCGGGAAGCCCTCGCCCTCGAAACCGCTGGGCGCGGTGGTCACGGTGAGCACGGGACG
TGCGACGGCGTCGGCGGGTGCGGATACGCGGGGCAGCGTCAGCGGGTTCTCGACGGTCACGGCGGGCATG
TCGACAAGCCGAACATATGGGCGCGCCTAGTATGTATGTAAGTTAATAAAACCCATTTTTGCGGAAAGTA
GATAAAAAAAACATTTTTTTTTTTTACTGCACTGGATATCATTGAACTTATCTGATCAGTTTTAAATTTA
CTTCGATCCAAGGGTATTTGATGTACCAGGTTCTTTCGATTACCTCTCACTCAAAATGACATTCCACTCA
AAGTCAGCGCTGTTTGCCTCCTTCTCTGTCCACAGAAATATCGCCGTCTCTTTCGCCGCTGCGTCCGCTA
TCTCTTTCGCCACCGTTTGTAGCGTTACGTAGCGTCAATGTCCGCCTTCAGTTGCATTTTGTCAGCGGTT
TCGTGACGAAGCTCCAAGCGGTTTACGCCATCAATTAAACACAAAGTGCTGTGCCAAAACTCCTCTCGCT
TCTTATTTTTGTTTGTTTTTTGAGTGATTGGGGTGGTGATTGGTTTTGGGTGGGTAAGCAGGGGAAAGTG
TGAAAAATCCCGGCAATGGGCCAAGAGGATCAGGAGCTATTAATTCGCGGAGGCAGCAAACACCCATCTG
CCGAGCATCTGAACAATGTGAGTAGTACATGTGCATACATCTTAAGTTCACTTGATCTATAGGAACTGCG
ATTGCAACATCAAATTGTCTGCGGCGTGAGAACTGCGACCCACAAAAATCCCAAACCGCAATTGCACAAA
CAAATAGTGACACGAAACAGATTATTCTGGTAGCTGTTCTCGCTATATAAGACAATTTTTGAGATCATAT
CATGATCAAGACATCTAAAGGCATTCATTTTCGACTATATTCTTTTTTACAAAAAATATAACAACCAGAT
ATTTTAAGCTGATCCTAGATGCACAAAAAATAAATAAAAGTATAAACCTACTTCGTAGGATACTTCGGGG
TACTTTTTGTTCGGGGTTAGATGAGCATAACGCTTGTAGTTGATATTTGAGATCCCCTATCATTGCAGGG
TGACAGCGGAGCGGCTTCGCAGAGCTGCATTAACCAGGGCTTCGGGCAGGCCAAAAACTACGGCACGCTC
CGGCCACCCAGTCCGCCGGAGGACTCCGGTTCAGGGAGCGGCCAACTAGCCGAGAACCTCACCTATGCCT
GGCACAATATGGACATCTTTGGGGCGGTCAATCAGCCGGGCTCCGGATGGCGGCAGCTGGTCAACCGGAC
ACGCGGACTATTCTGCAACGAGCGACACATACCGGCGCCCAGGAAACATTTGCTCAAGAACGGTGAGTTT
CTATTCGCAGTCGGCTGATCTGTGTGAAATCTTAATAAAGGGTCCAATTACCAATTTGAAACTCAGTTTG
CGGCGTGGCCTATCCGGGCGAACTTTTGGCCGTGATGGGCAGTTCCGGTGCCGGAAAGACGACCCTGCTG
AATGCCCTTGCCTTTCGATCGCCGCAGGGCATCCAAGTATCGCCATCCGGGATGCGACTGCTCAATGGCC
AACCTGTGGACGCCAAGGAGATGCAGGCCAGGTGCGCCTATGTCCAGCAGGATGACCTCTTTATCGGCTC
CCTAACGGCCAGGGAACACCTGATTTTCCAAGCCATGGTGCGGATGCCACGACATCTGACCTATCGGCAG
CGAGTGGCCCGCGTGGATCAGGTGATCCAGGAGCTTTCGCTCAGCAAATGTCAGCACACGATCATCGGTG
TGCCCGGCAGGGTGAAAGGTCTGTCCGGCGGAGAAAGGAAGCGTCTGGCATTCGCCTCCGAGGCTCTAAC
CGATCCGCCGCTTCTGATCTGCGATGAGCCCACCTCCGGACTGGACTCCTTTACCGCCCACAGCGTCGTC
CAGGTGCTGAAGAAGCTGTCGCAGAAGGGCAAGACCGTCATCCTGACCATTCATCAGCCGTCTTCCGAGC
TGTTTGAGCTCTTTGACAAGATCCTTCTGATGGCCGAGGGCAGGGTAGCTTTCTTGGGCACTCCCAGCGA
AGCCGTCGACTTCTTTTCCTAGTGAGTTCGATGTGTTTATTAAGGGTATCTAGTATTACATAACATCTCA
ACTCCTATCCAGCGTGGGTGCCCAGTGTCCTACCAACTACAATCCGGCGGACTTTTACGTACAGGTGTTG
GCCGTTGTGCCCGGACGGGAGATCGAGTCCCGTGATCGGATCGCCAAGATATGCGACAATTTTGCCATTA
GCAAAGTAGCCCGGGATATGGAGCAGTTGTTGGCCACCAAAAATCTGGAGAAGCCACTGGAGCAGCCGGA
GAATGGGTACACCTACAAGGCCACCTGGTTCATGCAGTTCCGGGCGGTCCTGTGGCGATCCTGGCTGTCG
GTGCTCAAGGAACCACTCCTCGTAAAAGTGCGACTTATTCAGACAACGGTGAGTGGTTCCAGTGGAAACA
AATGATATAACGCTTACAATTCTTGGAAACAAATTCGCTAGATTTTAGATAGAATTGCCTGATTCCACAC
CCTTCTTAGTTTTTTTCAATGAGATGTATAGTTTATAGTTTTGCAGAAGATAAATAAATTTCATTTAACT
CGCGAATATTAATGAGATGCGAGTAACATTTTAATTTGCAGATGGTTGCCATCTTGATTGGCCTCATCTT
TTTGGGCCAACAACTCACGCAAGTGGGTGTGATGAATATCAACGGAGCCATCTTCCTCTTCCTGACCAAC
ATGACCTTTCAAAACGTCTTTGCCACGATAAATGTAAGTCATGTTTAGAATACATTTGCATTTCAATAAT
TTACTAACTTTCTAATGAATCGATTCGATTTAGGTGTTCACCTCAGAGCTGCCAGTTTTTATGAGGGAGG
CCCGAAGTCGACTTTATCGCTGTGACACATACTTTCTGGGCAAAACGATTGCCGAATTGCCGCTTTTTCT
CACAGTGCCACTGGTCTTCACGGCGATTGCCTATCCGATGATCGGACTGCGGGCCGGAGTGCTGCACTTC
TTCAACTGCCTGGCGCTGGTCACTCTGGTGGCCAATGTGTCAACGTCCTTCGGATATCTAATATCCTGCG
CCAGCTCCTCGACCTCGATGGCGCTGTCTGTGGGTCCGCCGGTTATCATACCATTCCTGCTCTTTGGCGG
CTTCTTCTTGAACTCGGGCTCGGTGCCAGTATACCTCAAATGGTTGTCGTACCTCTCATGGTTCCGTTAC
GCCAACGAGGGTCTGCTGATTAACCAATGGGCGGACGTGGAGCCGGGCGAAATTAGCTGCACATCGTCGA
ACACCACGTGCCCCAGTTCGGGCAAGGTCATCCTGGAGACGCTTAACTTCTCCGCCGCCGATCTGCCGCT
GGACTACGTGGGTCTGGCCATTCTCATCGTGAGCTTCCGGGTGCTCGCATATCTGGCTCTAAGACTTCGG
GCCCGACGCAAGGAGTAGCCGACATATATCCGAAATAACTGCTTGTTTTTTTTTTTTACCATTATTACCA
TCGTGTTTACTGTTTATTGCCCCCTCAAAAAGCTAATGTAATTATATTTGTGCCAATAAAAACAAGATAT
GACCTATAGAATACAAGTATTTCCCCTTCGAACATCCCCACAAGTAGACTTTGGATTTGTCTTCTAACCA
AAAGACTTACACACCTGCATACCTTACATCAAAAACTCGTTTATCGCTACATAAAACACCGGGATATATT
TTTTATATACATACTTTTCAAATCGCGCGCCCTCTTCATAATTCACCTCCACCACACCACGTTTCGTAGT
TGCTCTTTCGCTGTCTCCCACCCGCTCTCCGCAACACATTCACCTTTTGTTCGACGACCTTGGAGCGACT
GTCGTTAGTTCCGCGCGATTCGGTTCGCTCAAATGGTTCCGAGTGGTTCATTTCGTCTCAATAGAAATTA
GTAATAAATATTTGTATGTACAATTTATTTGCTCCAATATATTTGTATATATTTCCCTCACAGCTATATT
TATTCTAATTTAATATTATGACTTTTTAAGGTAATTTTTTGTGACCTGTTCGGAGTGATTAGCGTTACAA
TTTGAACTGAAAGTGACATCCAGTGTTTGTTCCTTGTGTAGATGCATCTCAAAAAAATGGTGGGCATAAT
AGTGTTGTTTATATATATCAAAAATAACAACTATAATAATAAGAATACATTTAATTTAGAAAATGCTTGG
ATTTCACTGGAACTAGGGCGCGCCTCCGGAACATAATGGTGCAGGGCGCTGACTTCCGCGTTTCCAGACT
TTACGAAACACGGAAACCGAAGACCATTCATGTTGTTGCTCAGGTCGCAGACGTTTTGCAGCAGCAGTCG
CTTCACGTTCGCTCGCGTATCGGTGATTCATTCTGCTAACCAGTAAGGCAACCCCGCCAGCCTAGCCGGG
TCCTCAACGACAGGAGCACGATCATGCGCACCCGTGGCCAGGGCCGCAAGCTCTAGTGCATGCCTGCAGG
TCGGAGTACTGTCCTCCGAGCGGAGTACTGTCCTCCGAGCGGAGTACTGTCCTCCGAGCGGAGTACTGTC
CTCCGAGCGGAGTACTGTCCTCCGAGCGGAGACTCTAGCGACGTCGAGCGCCGGAGTATAAATAGAGGCG
CTTCGTCTACGGAGCGACAATTCAATTCAAACAAGCAAAGTGAACACGTCGCTAAGCGAAAGCTAAGCAA
ATAAACAAGCGCAGCTGAACAAGCTAAACAATCTGCAGTAAAGTGCAAGTTAAAGTGAATCAATTAAAAG
TAACCAGCAACCAAGTAAATCAACTGCAACTACTGAAATCTGCCAAGAAGTAATTATTGAATACAAGAAG
AGAACTCTGAATAGATCTAAAAGGTAGGTTCAACCACTGATGCCTAGGCACACCGAAACGACTAACCCTA
ATTCTTATCCTTTACTTCAGGCGGCCGCGGCTCGAGCAAAATGAGCAGACTGGTCGCCGCTTCTTGGCTG
CTGGCTCTCCTCCTCTGCGGAATTACCAGCACAACAACAGCCTCTAGCGCCCCAGCAGCTTCTTCTACAG
ACGGAACAGCCGCCGCAGCAGTGTCTCACTACGCCATGAACGGCTTCGACGAGCTGGCTAAAGGAGCCGT
GGTGCCAGAAGACCACTTTGTCTGCGGACCAGCCGACAAGTGCTATTGCTCCGCTTGGCTGCACAGCAGA
GGCACACCAGGAGAAAAGATCGGCGCCCAGGTCTGCCAGTGGATTGCTTTCAGCATCGCCATCGCCCTGC
TGACATTCTACGGCTTCAGCGCCTGGAAGGCCACTTGCGGTTGGGAGGAGGTCTACGTCTGTTGCGTCGA
GGTGCTGTTCGTGACCCTGGAGATCTTCAAGGAGTTCAGCAGCCCCGCCACAGTGTACCTGTCTACCGGC
AACCACGCCTATTGCCTGCGCTACTTCGAGTGGCTGCTGTCTTGCCCCGTGATCCTGATCAAGCTGAGCA
ACCTGAGCGGCCTGAAGAACGACTACAGCAAGCGGACCATGGGCCTGATCGTGTCTTGCGTGGGAATGAT
CGTGTTCGGCATGGCCGCAGGACTGGCTACTGATTGGCTCAAGTGGCTGCTGTATATCGTGTCTTGCATC
TACGGCGGCTACATGTACTTCCAGGCCGCCAAGTGCTACGTGGAAGCCAACCACAGCGTGCCTAAAGGCC
ATTGCCGCATGGTCGTGAAGCTGATGGCCTACGCTTACTTCGCCTCTTGGGGCAGCTACCCAATCCTCTG
GGCAGTGGGACCAGAAGGACTGCTGAAGCTGAGCCCTTACGCCAACAGCATCGGCCACAGCATCTGCGAC
ATCATCGCCAAGGAGTTTTGGACCTTCCTGGCCCACCACCTGAGGATCAAGATCCACGAGCACATCCTGA
TCCACGGCGACATCCGGAAGACCACCAAGATGGAGATCGGAGGCGAGGAGGTGGAAGTGGAAGAGTTCGT
GGAGGAGGAGGACGAGGACACAGTGGCGATCGCTGCTGCCGCCGCGGCGGCCAAGAGCAGGATCACCAGC
GAGGGCGAGTACATCCCCCTGGACCAGATCGACATCAACGGAGGTTCAGGCGGAACCGGTGTTAGCAAGG
GTGAAGAGGTGATTAAAGAGTTTATGCGTTTTAAAGTACGCATGGAGGGTAGCATGAACGGTCATGAGTT
TGAGATCGAGGGCGAAGGCGAAGGTCGTCCGTACGAGGGTACGCAGACCGCTAAACTGAAAGTAACCAAA
GGCGGTCCTCTGCCGTTCGCGTGGGACATCCTGTCCCCGCAGTTTATGTATGGTTCCAAGGCCTACGTCA
AACACCCAGCCGATATCCCGGACTACAAGAAGCTGTCTTTCCCGGAGGGTTTCAAGTGGGAGCGTGTAAT
GAACTTTGAGGACGGTGGCCTGGTTACCGTCACCCAGGATAGCTCTCTGCAAGATGGCACCCTGATCTAC
AAGGTGAAGATGCGTGGTACGAACTTTCCGCCGGATGGCCCGGTGATGCAGAAAAAGACGATGGGATGGG
AAGCATCTACCGAGCGCCTGTATCCGCGTGACGGTGTTCTGAAAGGTGAGATCCACCAGGCGCTGAAACT
GAAGGACGGCGGTCACTACCTGGTTGAATTTAAGACGATCTATATGGCTAAAAAGCCGGTTCAACTGCCA
GGTTACTACTACGTGGACACCAAACTGGATATCACGTCTCACAACGAAGATTATACCATCGTCGAACAGT
ATGAACGTAGCGAGGGCCGTCACCACCTGTTCCTGGGCCACGGTACTGGTTCTACGGGTTCTGGTTCCTC
TGGCACTGCGTCTTCCGAAGACAACAACATGGCGGTGATCAAAGAGTTCATGAGGTTCAAAGTACGTATG
GAAGGTTCTATGAACGGCCATGAGTTCGAGATTGAAGGTGAGGGCGAGGGTCGCCCATACGAGGGCACTC
AGACCGCAAAGCTGAAAGTTACCAAAGGTGGCCCACTGCCTTTTGCGTGGGATATCCTGTCTCCGCAGTT
CATGTACGGTTCCAAAGCCTACGTAAAACACCCGGCAGACATCCCGGATTACAAAAAGCTGTCCTTCCCA
GAGGGCTTCAAATGGGAACGTGTTATGAATTTCGAAGATGGCGGCCTGGTCACTGTTACGCAGGACAGCA
GCCTGCAAGACGGTACTCTGATTTACAAAGTGAAAATGCGTGGCACTAACTTCCCGCCTGACGGTCCAGT
AATGCAGAAGAAAACTATGGGCTGGGAAGCTAGCACCGAACGTCTGTACCCGCGCGACGGTGTGCTGAAA
GGCGAGATTCACCAGGCCCTGAAGCTGAAGGATGGTGGTCACTATCTGGTTGAGTTCAAAACTATCTACA
TGGCAAAAAAGCCTGTACAACTGCCGGGCTATTACTACGTTGACACTAAACTGGACATCACCTCCCACAA
CGAGGATTATACTATTGTTGAACAGTACGAGCGTTCTGAAGGTCGCCATCATCTGTTTCTGTATGGTATG
GACGAACTGTATAAATTCTGCTACGAGAACGAGGTGTAATCTAGAGGATCTTTGTGAAGGAACCTTACTT
CTGTGGTGTGACATAATTGGACAAACTACCTACAGAGATTTAAAGCTCTAAGGTAAATATAAAATTTTTA
AGTGTATAATGTGTTAAACTACTGATTCTAATTGTTTGTGTATTTTAGATTCCAACCTATGGAACTGATG
AATGGGAGCAGTGGTGGAATGCCTTTAATGAGGAAAACCTGTTTTGCTCAGAAGAAATGCCATCTAGTGA
TGATGAGGCTACTGCTGACTCTCAACATTCTACTCCTCCAAAAAAGAAGAGAAAGGTAGAAGACCCCAAG
GACTTTCCTTCAGAATTGCTAAGTTTTTTGAGTCATGCTGTGTTTAGTAATAGAACTCTTGCTTGCTTTG
CTATTTACACCACAAAGGAAAAAGCTGCACTGCTATACAAGAAAATTATGGAAAAATATTTGATGTATAG
TGCCTTGACTAGAGATCATAATCAGCCATACCACATTTGTAGAGGTTTTACTTGCTTTAAAAAACCTCCC
ACACCTCCCCCTGAACCTGAAACATAAAATGAATGCAATTGTTGTTGTTAACTTGTTTATTGCAGCTTAT
AATGGTTACAAATAAAGCAATAGCATCACAAATTTCACAAATAAAGCATTTTTTTCACTGCATTCTAGTT
GTGGTTTGTCCAAACTCATCAATGTATCTTATCATGTCTGGATCGATCTGGCCGGCCGTTTAAACGAATT
CTTGAAGACGAAAGGGCCTCGTGATACGCCTATTTTTATAGGTTAATGTCATGATAATAATGGTTTCTTA
Features (pLannotate 1.2.2; 19 found; start..end, strand, type, name):
     31..135     +  promoter       AmpR promoter: bla
    136..996     +  CDS            AmpR: β-lactamase; bla; confers resistance to ampicillin, carbenicillin, and related antibiotics
   1167..1755    +  rep_origin     ori: high-copy-number ColE1/pMB1/pBR322/pUC origin of replication
   1842..1911    +  protein_bind   attB: attB site for the φC31 integrase (Groth et al., 2000) phage φC31 integrase
   2127..6246    +  gene           mini-white: white; This modified version of the white gene lacks part of the first intron.
   6251..6406    +  CDS            YPB1_ECOLX (fragment): Protein predicted: Swiss-Prot protein existence level 4. From Escherichia coli.
   6497..6513    -  misc_feature   MCS (fragment): pUC18/19 multiple cloning site
   6512..6606    +  protein_bind   5X UAS: five tandem copies of the "ScaI site" 17-mer CGGAGTACTGTCCTCCG, an upstream activating sequence (UAS) that efficiently binds yeast Gal4 (Webster et al., 1988; Pfeiffer et al., 2010) GAL4
   6631..6869    +  promoter       hsp70 promoter: Drosophila melanogaster hsp70Bb promoter
   6884..6950    +  intron         Mhc intron: modified Drosophila myosin heavy chain intron 16 (Pfeiffer et al., 2010)
   7193..8005    +  CDS            Chrimson (fragment): red light-drivable channelrhodopsin from Chlamydomonas noctigama (Klapoetke et al., 2014)
   8033..8095    +  CDS            KCNJ2 (fragment): KCNJ2_HUMAN - Also known as IRK1. Experimental evidence at protein level: Swiss-Prot protein existence level 1. Probably participates in establishing action potential waveform and excitability of neuronal and muscle tissues. Inward rectifier potassium channels are characterized by a greater tendency to allow potassium to flow into the cell rather than out of it. Their voltage dependence is regulated by the concentration of extracellular potassium; as external potassium is raised, the voltage range of the channel opening shifts to more positive voltages. The inward rectification is mainly due t
   8111..9535    +  CDS            tdTomato: tdTomato is a basic (constitutively fluorescent) orange fluorescent protein published in 2004, derived from Discosoma sp.. It is reported to be a somewhat slowly-maturing tandem dimer with low acid sensitivity.
   9567..9641    +  CDS            small t antigen (fragment): SV40 (simian virus 40) small t antigen
   9643..9708    +  intron         small t intron: SV40 (simian virus 40) small t antigen intron
   9838..9858    +  CDS            SV40 NLS: nuclear localization signal of SV40 (simian virus 40) large T antigen
   9865..9999    +  CDS            LT_POVHA (fragment): Protein inferred from homology: Swiss-Prot protein existence level 3. Isoform large T antigen is a key early protein essential for both driving viral replication and inducing cellular transformation. Plays a role in viral genome replication by driving entry of quiescent cells into the cell cycle and by autoregulating the synthesis of viral early mRNA. Displays highly oncogenic activities by corrupting the host cellular checkpoint mechanisms that guard cell division and the transcription, replication, and repair of DNA. Participates in the modulation of cellular gene expression preceeding viral
  10024..10107   +  CDS            large T antigen (fragment): large T antigen from SV40 (simian virus 40)
  10130..10264   +  polyA_signal   SV40 poly(A) signal: SV40 polyadenylation signal
