[The description below was written by a language model from this plasmid's Addgene catalogue record and pLannotate feature annotations shown in this document.]
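Description:
5XUAS IVS CsChrimson tdtomato_tr is a 10,360 bp Drosophila transgenesis and expression plasmid for GAL4-dependent optogenetics. It is propagated in E. coli as a high-copy plasmid through a ColE1/pUC-type origin, with ampicillin selection from the β-lactamase gene. For fly work it carries a φC31 integrase attB site, which allows site-specific insertion into a genomic attP landing site. It also carries the mini-white eye-colour marker for identifying transformants. The depositor's sequence and the repository's sequencing result have the same length and essentially identical annotations.

The expression cassette begins with five tandem GAL4-binding UAS elements upstream of the Drosophila hsp70Bb promoter, so transcription depends on GAL4 supplied by a driver line. A modified myosin heavy chain intron (the "IVS" of the name) follows the promoter. Introns of this kind are generally included to boost transcript processing and expression. The coding region, cloned between XhoI and XbaI, encodes CsChrimson, a red-light-activated channelrhodopsin. Only part of this region is annotated as matching Chrimson from Chlamydomonas noctigama. It is followed by a short segment matching the human Kir2.1 (KCNJ2) potassium channel, which probably corresponds to the membrane trafficking signal implied by "trafficked" in the insert name, and then by the tandem-dimer fluorescent protein tdTomato. The catalogue lists the insert species as D. melanogaster, although the annotated parts are of algal, human and Discosoma origin. The small t intron, T-antigen fragments and poly(A) signal at the 3′ end together make up the SV40 terminator region rather than expressed proteins.

The construct is used to generate flies in which chosen neurons can be activated with red light and visualised by tdTomato fluorescence.
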