Addgene plasmid #111545: 5XUAS IVS CsChrimson tdtomato_tr
Purpose: Optogenetics in Drosophila: UAS-induced expression of Chrimson tdTomato
Depositing lab: Vivek Jayaraman. Depositing organization: HHMI, Janelia Research Campus. Publication: Independent optical excitation of distinct neural populations. Klapoetke NC, Murata Y, Kim SS, Pulver SR, Birdsey-Benson A, Cho YK, Morimoto TK, Chuong AS, Carpenter EJ, Tian Z, Wang J, Xie Y, Yan Z, Zhang Y, Chow BY, Surek B, Melkonian M, Jayaraman V, Constantine-Paton M, Wong GK, Boyden ES. Nat Methods. 2014 Mar;11(3):338-46. doi: 10.1038/nmeth.2836. Epub 2014 Feb 9. PubMed 24509633.
Backbone
  Vector backbone: 5XUAS IVS sv40
  Vector type: Insect Expression
Growth in bacteria
  Bacterial resistance: Ampicillin, 100 μg/mL
  Growth temperature: 37°C
  Growth strain: DH5alpha
  Copy number: High Copy
Gene/Insert
  Gene/Insert name: CsChrimson_tdtomato_trafficked
  Species: D. melanogaster (fly)
  Mutation: wt
  Promoter: hsp70
  Cloning method: Restriction Enzyme; 5′ cloning site XhoI (not destroyed); 3′ cloning site XbaI (not destroyed)
Terms and licenses: Academic/Nonprofit Terms; Industry Terms: Not Available to Industry
How to cite: 5XUAS IVS CsChrimson tdtomato_tr was a gift from Vivek Jayaraman (Addgene plasmid # 111545 ; http://n2t.net/addgene:111545 ; RRID:Addgene_111545)
